>Addgene plasmid #169783 | pGRNA3e | addgene full sequence | sequence record 339281 | Addgene NGS Result
TAATGTGAGTTAGCTCACTCATTAGGCACCCCAGGCTTTACACTTTATGCTTCCGGCTCGTATGTTGTGT
GGAATTGTGAGCGGATAACAATTTCACACAGGAAACAGCTATGACCATGATTACGCCAAGCTTCACCTGC
GGCTGGCTAACAAAGCACCAGTGGTCTAGTGGTAGAATAGTACCCTGCCACGGTACAGACCCGGGTTCGA
TTCCCGGCTGGTGCAAGAGACCTCCGGAGTGGTCTCAGTTTGAAAGCAGGTGCTCGAGGGGCCCGTTATC
GGGGAAGAAGTGGCTGATCTCAGCCACCGCGAAAATGACATCAAAAACGCCATTAACCTGATGTTCTGGG
GAATATAAATGTCAGGCATGAGATTATCAAAAAGGATCTTCACCTAGATCCTTTTCACGTAGAAAGCCAG
TCCGCAGAAACGGTGCTGACCCCGGATGAATGTCAGCTACTGGGCTATCTGGACAAGGGAAAACGCAAGC
GCAAAGAGAAAGCAGGTAGCTTGCAGTGGGCTTACATGGCGATAGCTAGACTGGGCGGTTTTATGGACAG
CAAGCGAACCGGAATTGCCAGCTGGGGCGCCCTCTGGTAAGGTTGGGAAGCCCTGCAAAGTAAACTGGAT
GGCTTTCTTGCCGCCAAGGATCTGATGGCGCAGGGGATCAAGCTCTGATCAAGAGACAGGATGAGGATCG
TTTCGCATGATTGAACAAGATGGATTGCACGCAGGTTCTCCGGCCGCTTGGGTGGAGAGGCTATTCGGCT
ATGACTGGGCACAACAGACAATCGGCTGCTCTGATGCCGCCGTGTTCCGGCTGTCAGCGCAGGGGCGCCC
GGTTCTTTTTGTCAAGACCGACCTGTCCGGTGCCCTGAATGAACTGCAAGACGAGGCAGCGCGGCTATCG
TGGCTGGCCACGACGGGCGTTCCTTGCGCAGCTGTGCTCGACGTTGTCACTGAAGCGGGAAGGGACTGGC
TGCTATTGGGCGAAGTGCCGGGGCAGGATCTCCTGTCATCTCACCTTGCTCCTGCCGAGAAAGTATCCAT
CATGGCTGATGCAATGCGGCGGCTGCATACGCTTGATCCGGCTACCTGCCCATTCGACCACCAAGCGAAA
CATCGCATCGAGCGAGCACGTACTCGGATGGAAGCCGGTCTTGTCGATCAGGATGATCTGGACGAAGAGC
ATCAGGGGCTCGCGCCAGCCGAACTGTTCGCCAGGCTCAAGGCGAGCATGCCCGACGGCGAGGATCTCGT
CGTGACCCATGGCGATGCCTGCTTGCCGAATATCATGGTGGAAAATGGCCGCTTTTCTGGATTCATCGAC
TGTGGCCGGCTGGGTGTGGCGGACCGCTATCAGGACATAGCGTTGGCTACCCGTGATATTGCTGAAGAGC
TTGGCGGCGAATGGGCTGACCGCTTCCTCGTGCTTTACGGTATCGCCGCTCCCGATTCGCAGCGCATCGC
CTTCTATCGCCTTCTTGACGAGTTCTTCTGAATTGAAAAAGGAAGAGTATGAGTATTCAACATTTCCGTG
TCGCCCTTATTCCCTTTTTTGCGGCATTTTGCCTTCCTGTTTTTGCTCACCCAGAAACGCTGGTGAAAGT
AAAAGATGCTGAAGATCAGTTGGGTGCACGAGTGGGTTACATCGAACTGGATCTCAACAGCGGTAAGATC
CTTGAGAGTTTTCGCCCCGAAGAACGTTTTCCAATGATGAGCACTTTTAAAGTTCTGCTATGTGGCGCGG
TATTATCCCGTATTGACGCCGGGCAAGAGCAACTCGGTCGCCGCATACACTATTCTCAGAATGACTTGGT
TGAGTACTCACCAGTCACAGAAAAGCATCTTACGGATGGCATGACAGTAAGAGAATTATGCAGTGCTGCC
ATAACCATGAGTGATAACACTGCGGCCAACTTACTTCTGACAACGATCGGAGGACCGAAGGAGCTAACCG
CTTTTTTGCACAACATGGGGGATCATGTAACTCGCCTTGATCGTTGGGAACCGGAGCTGAATGAAGCCAT
ACCAAACGACGAGCGTGACACCACGATGCCTGTAGCAATGGCAACAACGTTGCGCAAACTATTAACTGGC
GAACTACTTACTCTAGCTTCCCGGCAACAATTAATAGACTGGATGGAGGCGGATAAAGTTGCAGGACCAC
TTCTGCGCTCGGCCCTTCCGGCTGGCTGGTTTATTGCTGATAAATCTGGAGCCGGTGAGCGTGGTTCGCG
CGGTATCATTGCAGCACTGGGGCCAGATGGTAAGCCCTCCCGTATCGTAGTTATCTACACGACGGGGAGC
CAGGCAACTATGGATGAACGAAATAGACAGATCGCTGAGATAGGTGCCTCACTGATTAAGCATTGGTAAC
TGTCAGACCAAGTTTACTCATATATACTTTAGATTGATTTAAAACTTCATTTTTAATTTAAAAGGATCTA
GGTGAAGATCCTTTTTGATAATCTCATGACCAAAATCCCTTAACGTGAGTTTTCGTTCCACTGAGCGTCA
GACCCCGTAGAAAAGATCAAAGGATCTTCTTGAGATCCTTTTTTTCTGCGCGTAATCTGCTGCTTGCAAA
CAAAAAAACCACCGCTACCAGCGGTGGTTTGTTTGCCGGATCAAGAGCTACCAACTCTTTTTCCGAAGGT
AACTGGCTTCAGCAGAGCGCAGATACCAAATACTGTTCTTCTAGTGTAGCCGTAGTTAGGCCACCACTTC
AAGAACTCTGTAGCACCGCCTACATACCTCGCTCTGCTAATCCTGTTACCAGTGGCTGCTGCCAGTGGCG
ATAAGTCGTGTCTTACCGGGTTGGATTCAAGACGATAGTTACCGGATAAGGCGCAGCGGTCGGGCTGAAC
GGGGGGTTCGTGCACACAGCCCAGCTTGGAGCGAACGACCTACACCGAACTGAGATACCTACAGCGTGAG
CTATGAGAAAGCGCCACGCTTCCCGAAGGGAGAAAGGCGGACAGGTATCCGGTAAGCGGCAGGGTCGGAA
CAGGAGAGCGCACGAGGGAGCTTCCAGGGGGAAACGCCTGGTATCTTTATAGTCCTGTCGGGTTTCGCCA
CCTCTGACTTGAGCGTCGATTTTTGTGATGCTCGTCAGGGGGGCGGAGCCTATGGAAAAACGCCAGCAAC
GCGGCCTTTTTACGGTTCCTGGCCTTTTGCTGGCCTTTTGCTCACATGTTCTTTCCTGCGTTATCCCCTG
ATTCTGTGGATAACCGTATTACCGCCTTTGAGTGAGCTGATACCGCTCGCCGCAGCCGAACGACCGAGCG
CAGCGAATCAGTGAGCGAGGAAGCGGAAGAGCGCCCAATACGCAAACCGCCTCTCCCCGCGCGTTGGCCG
ATTCATTAATGCAGCTGGCACGACAGGTTTCCCGACTGGAAAGCGGGCAGTGAGCGCAACGCAAT
Features (pLannotate 1.2.2; 11 found; start..end, strand, type, name):
      1..22      +  protein_bind   CAP binding site: CAP binding activates transcription in the presence of cAMP. E. coli catabolite activator protein
     37..67      +  promoter       lac promoter: promoter for the E. coli lac operon
     75..91      +  protein_bind   lac operator: The lac repressor binds to the lac operator to inhibit transcription in E. coli. This inhibition can be relieved by adding lactose or isopropyl-β-D-thiogalactopyranoside (IPTG). lac repressor encoded by lacI
    154..224     +  ncRNA          tRNA: Accession: RF00005 - tRNA
    273..358     +  CDS            ccdB (fragment): CcdB, a bacterial toxin that poisons DNA gyrase; ccdB; Plasmids containing the ccdB gene cannot be propagated in standard E. coli strains.
    406..675     +  CDS            tnpA (fragment): TN5P_ECOLX - Also known as tnp. Experimental evidence at protein level: Swiss-Prot protein existence level 1. Mediates transposition of transposon Tn5 by a 'cut and paste' mechanism. First, the monomeric transposase binds the 19 bp inverted DNA repeats flanking the transposon. Then, dimerization of the DNA- bound transposase creates a synaptic DNA complex. After nicking of the first DNA strand, excision of the transposon proceeds through a series of intermediates. The transposase then mediates the insertion of the transposon at a new site by strand transfer. The activity of the wild- type tran
    707..1501    +  CDS            NeoR/KanR: aminoglycoside phosphotransferase from Tn5; aph(3')-II (or nptII); confers resistance to neomycin, kanamycin, and G418 (Geneticin®)
   1502..1518    +  promoter       AmpR promoter (fragment): bla
   1519..2379    +  CDS            AmpR: β-lactamase; bla; confers resistance to ampicillin, carbenicillin, and related antibiotics
   2550..3138    +  rep_origin     ori: high-copy-number ColE1/pMB1/pBR322/pUC origin of replication
   3321..3413    +  CDS            lacI (fragment): lac repressor; lacI; The lac repressor binds to the lac operator to inhibit transcription in E. coli. This inhibition can be relieved by adding lactose or isopropyl-β-D-thiogalactopyranoside (IPTG).
