[The description below was written by a language model from this plasmid's Addgene catalogue record and pLannotate feature annotations shown in this document.]
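Description:
pGRNA3e is a small (about 3.4 kb) empty-backbone cloning plasmid built on the commercial All in One vector. It is intended to receive a single guide RNA and forms part of a multiplex gRNA expression system developed for plant genome engineering. It is an E. coli cloning intermediate rather than a plant transformation vector: the annotated features include no plant promoter, Cas nuclease, T-DNA borders or plant selectable marker, and the catalogue leaves the vector type unspecified. Propagation relies on a high-copy ColE1/pUC-type origin. The record lists kanamycin as the selection, matching the Tn5-derived NeoR/KanR (aph(3')-II) gene. A full-length β-lactamase (AmpR) coding sequence lies immediately downstream of it, preceded by only a short fragment of its promoter.

The cloning region sits downstream of the CAP binding site, lac promoter and lac operator that are typical of this kind of backbone. It contains one annotated tRNA element, and nothing else there is recognised by the annotation. No gRNA scaffold is annotated, and the record does not state which promoter would ultimately drive the guide. In multiplex guide systems, tRNA sequences usually act as processing signals: endogenous RNases cut a polycistronic transcript at the tRNAs to release individual gRNAs. The tRNA here may play that role, with a spacer inserted by restriction-enzyme cloning to make one unit of a larger array, although the record does not spell this out. The short ccdB, Tn5 transposase (tnpA) and lacI fragments appear to be backbone remnants, not functional genes. In keeping with this, the plasmid is grown in the standard strain DH5alpha, which would not tolerate an intact ccdB toxin.
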