Addgene plasmid #169783: pGRNA3e
Purpose: (Empty Backbone) Insert one gRNA
Depositing lab: Sang-Gyu Kim. Depositing organization: Korea Advanced Institute of Science and Technology. Publication: A multiplex guide RNA expression system and its efficacy for plant genome engineering. Oh Y, Lee B, Kim H, Kim SG. Plant Methods. 2020 Mar 12;16:37. doi: 10.1186/s13007-020-00580-x. eCollection 2020. PubMed 32190101.
Backbone
  Vector backbone: All in One™ vector
  Backbone manufacturer: BIOFACT
  Vector type: Unspecified
Growth in bacteria
  Bacterial resistance: Kanamycin, 50 μg/mL
  Growth temperature: 37°C
  Growth strain: DH5alpha
  Copy number: High Copy
Gene/Insert
  Cloning method: Restriction Enzyme
Terms and licenses: Academic/Nonprofit Terms; Industry Terms: Not Available to Industry
How to cite: pGRNA3e was a gift from Sang-Gyu Kim (Addgene plasmid # 169783 ; http://n2t.net/addgene:169783 ; RRID:Addgene_169783)
